>Addgene plasmid #190192 | pET-Duet1-6xHis-TEV-OPTN | addgene full sequence | sequence record 373595 | Addgene NGS Result
GGGGAATTGTGAGCGGATAACAATTCCCCTCTAGAAATAATTTTGTTTAACTTTAAGAAGGAGATATACC
ATGGGCAGCAGCCATCACCATCATCACCACAGCCAGGATCCGAATTCGGAAAACCTGTATTTTCAGGGAA
TGTCCCATCAACCTCTCAGCTGCCTCACTGAAAAGGAGGACAGCCCCAGTGAAAGCACAGGAAATGGACC
CCCCCACCTGGCCCACCCAAACCTGGACACGTTTACCCCGGAGGAGCTGCTGCAGCAGATGAAAGAGCTC
CTGACCGAGAACCACCAGCTGAAAGAAGCCATGAAGCTAAATAATCAAGCCATGAAAGGGAGATTTGAGG
AGCTTTCGGCCTGGACAGAGAAACAGAAGGAAGAACGCCAGTTTTTTGAGATACAGAGCAAAGAAGCAAA
AGAGCGTCTAATGGCCTTGAGTCATGAGAATGAGAAATTGAAGGAAGAGCTTGGAAAACTAAAAGGGAAA
TCAGAAAGGTCATCTGAGGACCCCACTGATGACTCCAGGCTTCCCAGGGCCGAAGCGGAGCAGGAAAAGG
ACCAGCTCAGGACCCAGGTGGTGAGGCTACAAGCAGAGAAGGCAGACCTGTTGGGCATCGTGTCTGAACT
GCAGCTCAAGCTGAACTCCAGCGGCTCCTCAGAAGATTCCTTTGTTGAAATTAGGATGGCTGAAGGAGAA
GCAGAAGGGTCAGTAAAAGAAATCAAGCATAGTCCTGGGCCCACGAGAACAGTCTCCACTGGCACGGCAT
TGTCTAAATATAGGAGCAGATCTGCAGATGGGGCCAAGAATTACTTCGAACATGAGGAGTTAACTGTGAG
CCAGCTCCTGCTGTGCCTAAGGGAAGGGAATCAGAAGGTGGAGAGACTTGAAGTTGCACTCAAGGAGGCC
AAAGAAAGAGTTTCAGATTTTGAAAAGAAAACAAGTAATCGTTCTGAGATTGAAACCCAGACAGAGGGGA
GCACAGAGAAAGAGAATGATGAAGAGAAAGGCCCGGAGACTGTTGGAAGCGAAGTGGAAGCACTGAACCT
CCAGGTGACATCTCTGTTTAAGGAGCTTCAAGAGGCTCATACAAAACTCAGCGAAGCTGAGCTAATGAAG
AAGAGACTTCAAGAAAAGTGTCAGGCCCTTGAAAGGAAAAATTCTGCAATTCCATCAGAGTTGAATGAAA
AGCAAGAGCTTGTTTATACTAACAAAAAGTTAGAGCTACAAGTGGAAAGCATGCTATCAGAAATCAAAAT
GGAACAGGCTAAAACAGAGGATGAAAAGTCCAAATTAACTGTGCTACAGATGACACACAACAAGCTTCTT
CAAGAACATAATAATGCATTGAAAACAATTGAGGAACTAACAAGAAAAGAGTCAGAAAAAGTGGACAGGG
CAGTGCTGAAGGAACTGAGTGAAAAACTGGAACTGGCAGAGAAGGCTCTGGCTTCCAAACAGCTGCAAAT
GGATGAAATGAAGCAAACCATTGCCAAGCAGGAAGAGGACCTGGAAACCATGACCATCCTCAGGGCTCAG
ATGGAAGTTTACTGTTCTGATTTTCATGCTGAAAGAGCAGCGAGAGAGAAAATTCATGAGGAAAAGGAGC
AACTGGCATTGCAGCTGGCAGTTCTGCTGAAAGAGAATGATGCTTTCGAAGACGGAGGCAGGCAGTCCTT
GATGGAGATGCAGAGTCGTCATGGGGCGAGAACAAGTGACTCTGACCAGCAGGCTTACCTTGTTCAAAGA
GGAGCTGAGGACAGGGACTGGCGGCAACAGCGGAATATTCCGATTCATTCCTGCCCCAAGTGTGGAGAGG
TTCTGCCTGACATAGACACGTTACAGATTCACGTGATGGATTGCATCATTTAAGCGGCCGCATAATGCTT
AAGTCGAACAGAAAGTAATCGTATTGTACACGGCCGCATAATCGAAATTAATACGACTCACTATAGGGGA
ATTGTGAGCGGATAACAATTCCCCATCTTAGTATATTAGTTAAGTATAAGAAGGAGATATACATATGGCA
GATCTCAATTGGATATCGGCCGGCCACGCGATCGCTGACGTCGGTACCCTCGAGTCTGGTAAAGAAACCG
CTGCTGCGAAATTTGAACGCCAGCACATGGACTCGTCTACTAGCGCAGCTTAATTAACCTAGGCTGCTGC
CACCGCTGAGCAATAACTAGCATAACCCCTTGGGGCCTCTAAACGGGTCTTGAGGGGTTTTTTGCTGAAA
GGAGGAACTATATCCGGATTGGCGAATGGG
[124 nt withheld, positions 2271-2394]
C
[91 nt withheld, positions 2396-2486]
A
[49 nt withheld, positions 2488-2536]
CCTTTGACGTTGGAGTCCACGTTCTTT
[37 nt withheld, positions 2564-2600]
ACCCTATCTCGGTCTATTCTTTTGATTTATAAGGGATTTTGCCGATTTCGGCCTATTGGTTAAAAAATGA
GCTGATTTAACAAAAATTTAACGCGAATTTTAACAAAATATTAACGTTTACAATTTCTGGCGGCACGATG
GCATGAGATTATCAAAAAGGATCTTCACCTAGATCCTTTTAAATTAAAAATGAAGTTTTAAATCAATCTA
AAGTATATATGAGTAAACTTGGTCTGACAGTTACCAATGCTTAATCAGTGAGGCACCTATCTCAGCGATC
TGTCTATTTCGTTCATCCATAGTTGCCTGACTCCCCGTCGTGTAGATAACTACGATACGGGAGGGCTTAC
CATCTGGCCCCAGTGCTGCAATGATACCGCGAGACCCACGCTCACCGGCTCCAGATTTATCAGCAATAAA
CCAGCCAGCCGGAAGGGCCGAGCGCAGAAGTGGTCCTGCAACTTTATCCGCCTCCATCCAGTCTATTAAT
TGTTGCCGGGAAGCTAGAGTAAGTAGTTCGCCAGTTAATAGTTTGCGCAACGTTGTTGCCATTGCTACAG
GCATCGTGGTGTCACGCTCGTCGTTTGGTATGGCTTCATTCAGCTCCGGTTCCCAACGATCAAGGCGAGT
TACATGATCCCCCATGTTGTGCAAAAAAGCGGTTAGCTCCTTCGGTCCTCCGATCGTTGTCAGAAGTAAG
TTGGCCGCAGTGTTATCACTCATGGTTATGGCAGCACTGCATAATTCTCTTACTGTCATGCCATCCGTAA
GATGCTTTTCTGTGACTGGTGAGTACTCAACCAAGTCATTCTGAGAATAGTGTATGCGGCGACCGAGTTG
CTCTTGCCCGGCGTCAATACGGGATAATACCGCGCCACATAGCAGAACTTTAAAAGTGCTCATCATTGGA
AAACGTTCTTCGGGGCGAAAACTCTCAAGGATCTTACCGCTGTTGAGATCCAGTTCGATGTAACCCACTC
GTGCACCCAACTGATCTTCAGCATCTTTTACTTTCACCAGCGTTTCTGGGTGAGCAAAAACAGGAAGGCA
AAATGCCGCAAAAAAGGGAATAAGGGCGACACGGAAATGTTGAATACTCATACTCTTCCTTTTTCAATCA
TGATTGAAGCATTTATCAGGGTTATTGTCTCATGAGCGGATACATATTTGAATGTATTTAGAAAAATAAA
CAAATAGGTCATGACCAAAATCCCTTAACGTGAGTTTTCGTTCCACTGAGCGTCAGACCCCGTAGAAAAG
ATCAAAGGATCTTCTTGAGATCCTTTTTTTCTGCGCGTAATCTGCTGCTTGCAAACAAAAAAACCACCGC
TACCAGCGGTGGTTTGTTTGCCGGATCAAGAGCTACCAACTCTTTTTCCGAAGGTAACTGGCTTCAGCAG
AGCGCAGATACCAAATACTGTCCTTCTAGTGTAGCCGTAGTTAGGCCACCACTTCAAGAACTCTGTAGCA
CCGCCTACATACCTCGCTCTGCTAATCCTGTTACCAGTGGCTGCTGCCAGTGGCGATAAGTCGTGTCTTA
CCGGGTTGGACTCAAGACGATAGTTACCGGATAAGGCGCAGCGGTCGGGCTGAACGGGGGGTTCGTGCAC
ACAGCCCAGCTTGGAGCGAACGACCTACACCGAACTGAGATACCTACAGCGTGAGCTATGAGAAAGCGCC
ACGCTTCCCGAAGGGAGAAAGGCGGACAGGTATCCGGTAAGCGGCAGGGTCGGAACAGGAGAGCGCACGA
GGGAGCTTCCAGGGGGAAACGCCTGGTATCTTTATAGTCCTGTCGGGTTTCGCCACCTCTGACTTGAGCG
TCGATTTTTGTGATGCTCGTCAGGGGGGCGGAGCCTATGGAAAAACGCCAGCAACGCGGCCTTTTTACGG
TTCCTGGCCTTTTGCTGGCCTTTTGCTCACATGTTCTTTCCTGCGTTATCCCCTGATTCTGTGGATAACC
GTATTACCGCCTTTGAGTGAGCTGATACCGCTCGCCGCAGCCGAACGACCGAGCGCAGCGAGTCAGTGAG
CGAGGAAGCGGAAGAGCGCCTGATGCGGTATTTTCTCCTTACGCATCTGTGCGGTATTTCACACCGCAAT
GGTGCACTCTCAGTACAATCTGCTCTGATGCCGCATAGTTAAGCCAGTATACACTCCGCTATCGCTACGT
GACTGGGTCATGGCTGCGCCCCGACACCCGCCAACACCCGCTGACGCGCCCTGACGGGCTTGTCTGCTCC
CGGCATCCGCTTACAGACAAGCTGTGACCGTCTCCGGGAGCTGCATGTGTCAGAGGTTTTCACCGTCATC
ACCGAAACGCGCGAGGCAGCTGCGGTAAAGCTCATCAGCGTGGTCGTGAAGCGATTCACAGATGTCTGCC
TGTTCATCCGCGTCCAGCTCGTTGAGTTTCTCCAGAAGCGTTAATGTCTGGCTTCTGATAAAGCGGGCCA
TGTTAAGGGCGGTTTTTTCCTGTTTGGTCACTGATGCCTCCGTGTAAGGGGGATTTCTGTTCATGGGGGT
AATGATACCGATGAAACGAGAGAGGATGCTCACGATACGGGTTACTGATGATGAACATGCCCGGTTACTG
GAACGTTGTGAGGGTAAACAACTGGCGGTATGGATGCGGCGGGACCAGAGAAAAATCACTCAGGGTCAAT
GCCAGCGCTTCGTTAATACAGATGTAGGTGTTCCACAGGGTAGCCAGCAGCATCCTGCGATGCAGATCCG
GAACATAATGGTGCAGGGCGCTGACTTCCGCGTTTCCAGACTTTACGAAACACGGAAACCGAAGACCATT
CATGTTGTTGCTCAGGTCGCAGACGTTTTGCAGCAGCAGTCGCTTCACGTTCGCTCGCGTATCGGTGATT
CATTCTGCTAACCAGTAAGGCAACCCCGCCAGCCTAGCCGGGTCCTCAACGACAGGAGCACGATCATGCT
AGTCATGCCCCGCGCCCACCGGAAGGAGCTGACTGGGTTGAAGGCTCTCAAGGGCATCGGTCGAGATCCC
GGTGCCTAATGAGTGAGCTAACTTACATTAATTGCGTTGCGCTCACTGCCCGCTTTCCAGTCGGGAAACC
TGTCGTGCCAGCTGCATTAATGAATCGGCCAACGCGCGGGGAGAGGCGGTTTGCGTATTGGGCGCCAGGG
TGGTTTTTCTTTTCACCAGTGAGACGGGCAACAGCTGATTGCCCTTCACCGCCTGGCCCTGAGAGAGTTG
CAGCAAGCGGTCCACGCTGGTTTGCCCCAGCAGGCGAAAATCCTGTTTGATGGTGGTTAACGGCGGGATA
TAACATGAGCTGTCTTCGGTATCGTCGTATCCCACTACCGAGATGTCCGCACCAACGCGCAGCCCGGACT
CGGTAATGGCGCGCATTGCGCCCAGCGCCATCTGATCGTTGGCAACCAGCATCGCAGTGGGAACGATGCC
CTCATTCAGCATTTGCATGGTTTGTTGAAAACCGGACATGGCACTCCAGTCGCCTTCCCGTTCCGCTATC
GGCTGAATTTGATTGCGAGTGAGATATTTATGCCAGCCAGCCAGACGCAGACGCGCCGAGACAGAACTTA
ATGGGCCCGCTAACAGCGCGATTTGCTGGTGACCCAATGCGACCAGATGCTCCACGCCCAGTCGCGTACC
GTCTTCATGGGAGAAAATAATACTGTTGATGGGTGTCTGGTCAGAGACATCAAGAAATAACGCCGGAACA
TTAGTGCAGGCAGCTTCCACAGCAATGGCATCCTGGTCATCCAGCGGATAGTTAATGATCAGCCCACTGA
CGCGTTGCGCGAGAAGATTGTGCACCGCCGCTTTACAGGCTTCGACGCCGCTTCGTTCTACCATCGACAC
CACCACGCTGGCACCCAGTTGATCGGCGCGAGATTTAATCGCCGCGACAATTTGCGACGGCGCGTGCAGG
GCCAGACTGGAGGTGGCAACGCCAATCAGCAACGACTGTTTGCCCGCCAGTTGTTGTGCCACGCGGTTGG
GAATGTAATTCAGCTCCGCCATCGCCGCTTCCACTTTTTCCCGCGTTTTCGCAGAAACGTGGCTGGCCTG
GTTCACCACGCGGGAAACGGTCTGATAAGAGACACCGGCATACTCTGCGACATCGTATAACGTTACTGGT
TTCACATTCACCACCCTGAATTGACTCTCTTCCGGGCGCTATCATGCCATACCGCGAAAGGTTTTGCGCC
ATTCGATGGTGTCCGGGATCTCGACGCTCTCCCTTATGCGACTCCTGCATTAGGAAGCAGCCCAGTAGTA
GGTTGAGGCCGTTGAGCACCGCCGCCGCAAGGAATGGTGCATGCAAGGAGATGGCGCCCAACAGTCCCCC
GGCCACGGGGCCTGCCACCATACCCACGCCGAAACAAGCGCTCATGAGCCCGAAGTGGCGAGCCCGATCT
TCCCCATCGGTGATGTCGGCGATATAGGCGCCAGCAACCGCACCTGTGGCGCCGGTGATGCCGGCCACGA
TGCGTCCGGCGTAGAGGATCGAGATCGATCTCGATCCCGCGAAATTAATACGACTCACTATA
Features (pLannotate 1.2.2; 22 found; start..end, strand, type, name):
      3..27      +  protein_bind   lac operator: The lac repressor binds to the lac operator to inhibit transcription in E. coli. This inhibition can be relieved by adding lactose or isopropyl-β-D-thiogalactopyranoside (IPTG). lac repressor encoded by lacI
     42..64      +  RBS            RBS: efficient ribosome binding site from bacteriophage T7 gene 10 (Olins and Rangwala, 1989)
    119..138     +  CDS            TEV site (fragment): tobacco etch virus (TEV) protease recognition and cleavage site
    140..1870    +  CDS            OPTN: OPTN_HUMAN - Also known as FIP2, GLC1E, HIP7, HYPL, NRP. Experimental evidence at protein level: Swiss-Prot protein existence level 1. (Microbial infection) May constitute a cellular target for adenovirus E3 14.7 and Bluetongue virus protein NS3 to inhibit innate immune response. From Homo sapiens (Human).
   1939..1957    +  promoter       T7 promoter: promoter for bacteriophage T7 RNA polymerase
   1958..1982    +  protein_bind   lac operator: The lac repressor binds to the lac operator to inhibit transcription in E. coli. This inhibition can be relieved by adding lactose or isopropyl-β-D-thiogalactopyranoside (IPTG). lac repressor encoded by lacI
   2091..2132    +  CDS            S-Tag (fragment): affinity and epitope tag derived from pancreatic ribonuclease A
   2162..2179    +  CDS            SET1 (fragment): solubility-enhancement tag derived from T7 phage gene 10B
   2187..2234    +  terminator     T7 terminator: transcription terminator for bacteriophage T7 RNA polymerase
   2271..2726    +  rep_origin     f1 ori (sequence partly withheld): f1 bacteriophage origin of replication; arrow indicates direction of (+) strand synthesis
   2841..3701    -  CDS            AmpR: β-lactamase; bla; confers resistance to ampicillin, carbenicillin, and related antibiotics
   3702..3794    -  promoter       AmpR promoter: bla
   3875..4463    +  rep_origin     ori: high-copy-number ColE1/pMB1/pBR322/pUC origin of replication
   4649..4788    -  misc_feature   bom: basis of mobility region from pBR322
   4890..5081    -  CDS            rop: Rop protein, which maintains plasmids at low copy number; rop
   5098..5478    +  CDS            YPB1_ECOLX: Protein predicted: Swiss-Prot protein existence level 4. From Escherichia coli.
   5540..5604    -  CDS            TcR (fragment): tetracycline efflux protein; tet; confers resistance to tetracycline
   5619..5640    -  protein_bind   CAP binding site: CAP binding activates transcription in the presence of cAMP. E. coli catabolite activator protein
   5653..6735    -  CDS            lacI: lac repressor; lacI; The lac repressor binds to the lac operator to inhibit transcription in E. coli. This inhibition can be relieved by adding lactose or isopropyl-β-D-thiogalactopyranoside (IPTG).
   6736..6813    -  promoter       lacI promoter: lacI
   6821..7100    -  CDS            TcR (fragment): tetracycline efflux protein; tet; confers resistance to tetracycline
   7126..2       +  promoter       T7 promoter (across the origin): promoter for bacteriophage T7 RNA polymerase
