[The description below was written by a language model from this plasmid's Addgene catalogue record and pLannotate feature annotations shown in this document.]
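Description:
pET-Duet1-6xHis-TEV-OPTN is a bacterial expression plasmid of about 7.1 kb built on the Novagen pETDuet-1 backbone, designed to produce recombinant human optineurin (OPTN, also known as FIP2 or NRP) in E. coli. It is maintained through a ColE1/pBR322-type origin accompanied by the rop gene and bom region, which together keep copy number moderate, and it is selected with ampicillin through the β-lactamase gene. An f1 origin is also present, along with short remnants of a tetracycline resistance gene that are non-functional leftovers of the pBR322 lineage.

The OPTN coding sequence sits in the first of the two Duet expression cassettes, downstream of a T7 promoter, a lac operator and the strong T7 gene 10 ribosome binding site. According to the catalogue entry, the protein carries an N-terminal 6xHis tag followed by a TEV protease recognition site. The feature table annotates the TEV site immediately upstream of OPTN but does not separately call the His tag. This arrangement allows capture on metal-affinity resin and subsequent removal of the tag by TEV cleavage. The plasmid-borne lacI gene supplies lac repressor, so transcription is held off until IPTG is added in a host that provides T7 RNA polymerase. The second T7 promoter/lac operator cassette appears to be unoccupied, retaining only vector-derived S-tag sequence before the T7 terminator. The construct is intended for expression of tagged optineurin, and the associated publication concerns the capture of ubiquitinated cargo for autophagy.
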