Addgene plasmid #190192: pET-Duet1-6xHis-TEV-OPTN
Purpose: Plasmid for the expression of 6xHis-TEV-OPTN. Internal reference: SMC397
Depositing lab: Sascha Martens. Depositing organization: University of Vienna. Publication: p62 filaments capture and present ubiquitinated cargos for autophagy. Zaffagnini G, Savova A, Danieli A, Romanov J, Tremel S, Ebner M, Peterbauer T, Sztacho M, Trapannone R, Tarafder AK, Sachse C, Martens S. EMBO J. 2018 Mar 1;37(5). pii: embj.201798308. doi: 10.15252/embj.201798308. Epub 2018 Jan 17. PubMed 29343546.
Backbone
  Vector backbone: pET Duet1
  Backbone manufacturer: Novagen
  Backbone size w/o insert (bp): 5420
  Total vector size (bp): 7145
  Vector type: Bacterial Expression
Growth in bacteria
  Bacterial resistance: Ampicillin, 100 μg/mL
  Growth temperature: 37°C
  Growth strain: DH5alpha
  Copy number: Unknown
Gene/Insert
  Gene/Insert name: optineurin (alt names: NRP; FIP2)
  Species: H. sapiens (human)
  GenBank ID: NC_000010.11
  Entrez Gene: OPTN (a.k.a. ALS12, FIP2, GLC1E, HIP7, HYPL, NRP, TFIIIA-INTP)
  Tag / fusion protein: 6xHis (N terminal on insert); TEV (N terminal on insert)
  Cloning method: Unknown
  Sequencing primers: 5′ CATCACCATCATCACCAC; 3′ GATTATGCGGCCGTGTACAA
Terms and licenses: Academic/Nonprofit Terms; Industry Terms: Not Available to Industry
How to cite: pET-Duet1-6xHis-TEV-OPTN was a gift from Sascha Martens (Addgene plasmid # 190192 ; http://n2t.net/addgene:190192 ; RRID:Addgene_190192)
